>Addgene plasmid #71265 | p221z-erVenusYFP | depositor full sequence | sequence record 134167 | p221z-erVenusYFP  sequence 2874 bps
TTGTACAAAGTTGGCATTATAAGAAAGCATTGCTTATCAATTTGTTGCAACGAACAGGTCACTATCAGTC
AAAATAAAATCATTATTTGCCATCCAGCTGATATCCCCTATAGTGAGTCGTATTACATGGTCATAGCTGT
TTCCTGGCAGCTCTGGCCCGTGTCTCAAAATCTCTGATGTTACATTGCACAAGATAAAATAATATCATCA
TGATCAGTCCTGCTCCTCGGCCACGAAGTGCACGCAGTTGCCGGCCGGGTCGCGCAGGGCGAACTCCCGC
CCCCACGGCTGCTCGCCGATCTCGGTCATGGCCGGCCCGGAGGCGTCCCGGAAGTTCGTGGACACGACCT
CCGACCACTCGGCGTACAGCTCGTCCAGGCCGCGCACCCACACCCAGGCCAGGGTGTTGTCCGGCACCAC
CTGGTCCTGGACCGCGCTGATGAACAGGGTCACGTCGTCCCGGACCACACCGGCGAAGTCGTCCTCCACG
AAGTCCCGGGAGAACCCGAGCCGGTCGGTCCAGAACTCGACCGCTCCGGCGACGTCGCGCGCGGTGAGCA
CCGGAACGGCACTGGTCAACTTGGCCATGGTTTAGTTCCTCACCTTGTCGTATTATACTATGCCGATATA
CTATGCCGATGATTAATTGTCAACACGTGCTGATCATGACCAAAATCCCTTAACGTGAGTTACGCGTCGT
TCCACTGAGCGTCAGACCCCGTAGAAAAGATCAAAGGATCTTCTTGAGATCCTTTTTTTCTGCGCGTAAT
CTGCTGCTTGCAAACAAAAAAACCACCGCTACCAGCGGTGGTTTGTTTGCCGGATCAAGAGCTACCAACT
CTTTTTCCGAAGGTAACTGGCTTCAGCAGAGCGCAGATACCAAATACTGTTCTTCTAGTGTAGCCGTAGT
TAGGCCACCACTTCAAGAACTCTGTAGCACCGCCTACATACCTCGCTCTGCTAATCCTGTTACCAGTGGC
TGCTGCCAGTGGCGATAAGTCGTGTCTTACCGGGTTGGACTCAAGACGATAGTTACCGGATAAGGCGCAG
CGGTCGGGCTGAACGGGGGGTTCGTGCACACAGCCCAGCTTGGAGCGAACGACCTACACCGAACTGAGAT
ACCTACAGCGTGAGCTATGAGAAAGCGCCACGCTTCCCGAAGGGAGAAAGGCGGACAGGTATCCGGTAAG
CGGCAGGGTCGGAACAGGAGAGCGCACGAGGGAGCTTCCAGGGGGAAACGCCTGGTATCTTTATAGTCCT
GTCGGGTTTCGCCACCTCTGACTTGAGCGTCGATTTTTGTGATGCTCGTCAGGGGGGCGGAGCCTATGGA
AAAACGCCAGCAACGCGGCCTTTTTACGGTTCCTGGCCTTTTGCTGGCCTTTTGCTCACATGTTCTTTCC
TGCGTTATCCCCTGATTCTGTGGATAACCGTATTACCGCCTTTGAGTGAGCTGATACCGCTCGCCGCAGC
CGAACGACCGAGCGCAGCGAGTCAGTGAGCGAGGAAGCGGAAGAGCGCCCAATACGCAAACCGCCTCTCC
CCGCGCGTTGGCCGATTCATTAATGCAGCTGGCACGACAGGTTTCCCGACTGGAAAGCGGGCAGTGAGCG
CAACGCAATTAATACGCGTACCGCTAGCCAGGAAGAGTTTGTAGAAACGCAAAAAGGCCATCCGTCAGGA
TGGCCTTCTGCTTAGTTTGATGCCTGGCAGTTTATGGCGGGCGTCCTGCCCGCCACCCTCCGGGCCGTTG
CTTCACAACGTTCAAATCCGCTCCCGGCGGATTTGTCCTACTCAGGAGAGCGTTCACCGACAAACAACAG
ATAAAACGAAAGGCCCAGTCTTCCGACTGAGCCTTTCGTTTTATTTGATGCCTGGCAGTTCCCTACTCTC
GCGTTAACGCTAGCATGGATGTTTTCCCAGTCACGACGTTGTAAAACGACGGCCAGTCTTAAGCTCGGGC
CCCAAATAATGATTTTATTTTGACTGATAGTGACCTGTTCGTTGCAACAAATTGATGAGCAATGCTTTTT
TATAATGCCAACTTTGTACAAAAAAGCAGGCTTAAGCTTAACAATGAAGACTAATCTTTTTCTCTTTCTC
ATCTTTTCACTTCTCCTATCATTATCCTCGGCCGTGAGCAAGGGCGAGGAGCTGTTCACCGGGGTGGTGC
CCATCCTGGTCGAGCTGGACGGCGACGTAAACGGCCACAAGTTCAGCGTGTCCGGCGAGGGCGAGGGCGA
TGCCACCTACGGCAAGCTGACCCTGAAGCTGATCTGCACCACCGGCAAGCTGCCCGTGCCCTGGCCCACC
CTCGTGACCACCCTGGGCTACGGCCTGCAGTGCTTCGCCCGCTACCCCGACCACATGAAGCAGCACGACT
TCTTCAAGTCCGCCATGCCCGAAGGCTACGTCCAGGAGCGCACCATCTTCTTCAAGGACGACGGCAACTA
CAAGACCCGCGCCGAGGTGAAGTTCGAGGGCGACACCCTGGTGAACCGCATCGAGCTGAAGGGCATCGAC
TTCAAGGAGGACGGCAACATCCTGGGGCACAAGCTGGAGTACAACTACAACAGCCACAACGTCTATATCA
CCGCCGACAAGCAGAAGAACGGCATCAAGGCCAACTTCAAGATCCGCCACAACATCGAGGACGGCGGCGT
GCAGCTCGCCGACCACTACCAGCAGAACACCCCCATCGGCGACGGCCCCGTGCTGCTGCCCGACAACCAC
TACCTGAGCTACCAGTCCGCCCTGAGCAAAGACCCCAACGAGAAGCGCGATCACATGGTCCTGCTGGAGT
TCGTGACCGCCGCCGGGATCACTCTCGGCATGGACGAGCTGTACAAGCATGATGAGCTTTAATACCCAGC
TTTC
Features (pLannotate 1.2.2; 12 found; start..end, strand, type, name):
    107..125     -  promoter       T7 promoter: promoter for bacteriophage T7 RNA polymerase
    214..588     -  CDS            BleoR: antibiotic-binding protein; Sh ble from Streptoalloteichus hindustanus; confers resistance to bleomycin, phleomycin, and Zeocin™
    607..654     -  promoter       EM7 promoter: synthetic bacterial promoter&nbsp
    744..1332    +  rep_origin     ori: high-copy-number ColE1/pMB1/pBR322/pUC origin of replication
   1515..1607    +  CDS            lacI (fragment): lac repressor; lacI; The lac repressor binds to the lac operator to inhibit transcription in E. coli. This inhibition can be relieved by adding lactose or isopropyl-β-D-thiogalactopyranoside (IPTG).
   1662..1689    -  terminator     rrnB T2 terminator: transcription terminator T2 from the E. coli rrnB gene
   1821..1864    +  terminator     rrnB T1 terminator: Escherichia coli rrnB; transcription terminator T1 from the E. coli rrnB gene
   1911..1947    -  CDS            lacZα (fragment): LacZα fragment of β-galactosidase; lacZ fragment
   1963..2062    +  protein_bind   attL1: mutant version of attL; recombination site for the Gateway® LR reaction LR Clonase™
   2074..2133    +  CDS            CHI-B (fragment): CHIB_ARATH - Also known as PR3. Experimental evidence at protein level: Swiss-Prot protein existence level 1. Defense against chitin-containing fungal pathogens. Seems particularly implicated in resistance to jasmonate-inducing pathogens such as A.brassicicola. In vitro antifungal activity against T.reesei, but not against A.solani, F.oxysporum, S.sclerotiorum, G.graminis and P.megasperma. From Arabidopsis thaliana (Mouse-ear cress).
   2134..2847    +  CDS            Venus: Venus is a basic (constitutively fluorescent) yellow fluorescent protein published in 2002, derived from Aequorea victoria. It is reported to be a rapidly-maturing weak dimer with moderate acid sensitivity.
   2864..89      -  protein_bind   attL2 (across the origin): mutant version of attL; recombination site for the Gateway® LR reaction LR Clonase™
