[The description below was written by a language model from this plasmid's Addgene catalogue record and pLannotate feature annotations shown in this document.]
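Description:
p221z-erVenusYFP is a small (about 2.9 kb) Gateway entry clone built on the Invitrogen pDONR/Zeo backbone and intended as a building block for plant expression constructs assembled with the MultiSite Gateway system. It is maintained in E. coli through a high-copy ColE1/pUC-type origin and selected with Zeocin, resistance being provided by the Sh ble (BleoR) gene driven by the synthetic bacterial EM7 promoter. Backbone elements typical of pDONR vectors are also annotated, including rrnB T1 and T2 terminators upstream of the cloning region, which insulate the insert from read-through transcription, a T7 promoter next to attL2 that serves as a sequencing primer site, and short lacI and lacZα remnants with no evident functional role.

The payload lies between attL1 and attL2 recombination sites, so it can be transferred by an LR reaction into a destination vector, alone or together with other entry modules. It encodes the yellow fluorescent protein Venus fused at its N terminus to a signal peptide taken from an Arabidopsis vacuolar basic chitinase (annotated as a CHI-B fragment) and, according to the catalogue entry, at its C terminus to an HDEL retention signal. The signal peptide directs the protein into the secretory pathway and HDEL retains it in the endoplasmic reticulum, so the fluorescence is held in the ER of the expressing cell. The entry clone carries no plant promoter or terminator for the reporter; these are expected to come from the partner modules or destination vector. Its stated use is constructing transcriptional reporters, in which a promoter of interest is placed upstream of erVenus to visualise its activity pattern in plant tissues.
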