Addgene plasmid #71265: p221z-erVenusYFP
Purpose: Entry clone containing ER-localized Venus. Can be used to construct transcriptional reporters. For use in plants and compatible with the MultiSite Gateway system
Depositing lab: Ari Pekka Mähönen. Depositing organization: University of Helsinki. Publication: MultiSite Gateway compatible cell type-specific gene inducible system for plants. Siligato R, Wang X, Yadav SR, Lehesranta S, Ma G, Ursache R, Sevilem I, Zhang J, Gorte M, Prasad K, Wrzaczek M, Heidstra R, Murphy A, Scheres B, Mahonen AP. Plant Physiol. 2015 Dec 7. pii: pp.01246.2015. 10.1104/pp.15.01246 PubMed 26644504.
Backbone
  Vector backbone: pDONR/Zeo
  Backbone manufacturer: Invitrogen
  Vector type: Gateway
Growth in bacteria
  Bacterial resistance: Bleocin (Zeocin), 50 μg/mL
  Growth temperature: 37°C
  Growth strain: DH5alpha
  Copy number: High Copy
Gene/Insert
  Gene/Insert name: VenusYFP
  Insert size (bp): 700
  Tag / fusion protein: signal peptide (ER) derived from an Arabidopsis vacuolar basic chitinase (N terminal on insert); ER retention signal HDEL (C terminal on insert)
  Cloning method: Gateway Cloning
  Sequencing primers: 5′ M13pUC-Fwd; 3′ T7
Terms and licenses: Academic/Nonprofit Terms; Industry Terms: Not Available to Industry
How to cite: p221z-erVenusYFP was a gift from Ari Pekka Mähönen (Addgene plasmid # 71265 ; http://n2t.net/addgene:71265 ; RRID:Addgene_71265)
