>Addgene plasmid #71265 | p221z-erVenusYFP | addgene partial sequence | sequence record 129681 | M13pUC-Fwd 5'-CCCAGTCACGACGTTGTAAAACG-3'
TGATTTTATTTTGACTGATAGTGACCTGTTCGTTGCAACAAATTGATGAGCAATGCTTTTTTATAATGCC
AACTTTGTACAAAAAAGCAGGCTTAAGCTTAACAATGAAGACTAATCTTTTTCTCTTTCTCATCTTTTCA
CTTCTCCTATCATTATCCTCGGCCGTGAGCAAGGGCGAGGAGCTGTTCACCGGGGTGGTGCCCATCCTGG
TCGAGCTGGACGGCGACGTAAACGGCCACAAGTTCAGCGTGTCCGGCGAGGGCGAGGGCGATGCCACCTA
CGGCAAGCTGACCCTGAAGCTGATCTGCACCACCGGCAAGCTGCCCGTGCCCTGGCCCACCCTCGTGACC
ACCCTGGGCTACGGCCTGCAGTGCTTCGCCCGCTACCCCGACCACATGAAGCAGCACGACTTCTTCAAGT
CCGCCATGCCCGAAGGCTACGTCCAGGAGCGCACCATCTTCTTCAAGGACGACGGCAACTACAAGACCCG
CGCCGAGGTGAAGTTCGAGGGCGACACCCTGGTGAACCGCATCGAGCTGAAGGGCATCGACTTCAAGGAG
GACGGCAACATCCTGGGGCACAAGCTGGAGTACAACTACAACAGCCACAACGTCTATATCACCGCCGACA
AGCAGAAGAACGGCATCAAGGCCAACTTCAAGATCCGCCACAA
