>Addgene plasmid #71265 | p221z-erVenusYFP | addgene partial sequence | sequence record 129682 | T7 5'-TAATACGACTCACTATAGGG-3'
TGATTTTATTTTGACTGATAGTGACCTGTTCGTTGCAACAAATTGATAAGCAATGCTTTCTTATAATGCC
AACTTTGTACAAGAAAGCTGGGTATTAAAGCTCATCATGCTTGTACAGCTCGTCCATGCCGAGAGTGATC
CCGGCGGCGGTCACGAACTCCAGCAGGACCATGTGATCGCGCTTCTCGTTGGGGTCTTTGCTCAGGGCGG
ACTGGTAGCTCAGGTAGTGGTTGTCGGGCAGCAGCACGGGGCCGTCGCCGATGGGGGTGTTCTGCTGGTA
GTGGTCGGCGAGCTGCACGCCGCCGTCCTCGATGTTGTGGCGGATCTTGAAGTTGGCCTTGATGCCGTTC
TTCTGCTTGTCGGCGGTGATATAGACGTTGTGGCTGTTGTAGTTGTACTCCAGCTTGTGCCCCAGGATGT
TGCCGTCCTCCTTGAAGTCGATGCCCTTCAGCTCGATGCGGTTCACCAGGGTGTCGCCCTCGAACTTCAC
CTCGGCGCGGGTCTTGTAGTTGCCGTCGTCCTTGAAGAAGATGGTGCGCTCCTGGACGTAGCCTTCGGGC
ATGGCGGACTTGAAGAAGTCGTGCTGCTTCATGTGGTCGGGGTAGCGGGCGAAGCACTGCAGGCCGTA
